Addgene plasmid #162544: px330-Alb-1
Purpose: sgRNA targeting Alb
Depositing lab: Amaia Lujambio. Depositing organization: Icahn School of Medicine at Mount Sinai. Publication: Cooperation between distinct cancer driver genes underlies inter-tumor heterogeneity in hepatocellular carcinoma. Molina-Sanchez P, Ruiz de Galarreta M, Yao MA, Lindblad KE, Bresnahan E, Bitterman E, Martin TC, Rubenstein T, Nie K, Golas J, Choudhary S, Barcena-Varela M, Elmas A, Miguela V, Ding Y, Kan Z, Grinspan LT, Huang KL, Parsons RE, Shields DJ, Rollins RA, Lujambio A. Gastroenterology. 2020 Aug 16. pii: S0016-5085(20)35054-X. doi: 10.1053/j.gastro.2020.08.015. PubMed 32814112.
Backbone
  Vector backbone: px330
  Backbone manufacturer: Feng Zhang lab (Addgene plasmid # 42230)
  Backbone size w/o insert (bp): 8500
  Vector type: Mammalian Expression
Growth in bacteria
  Bacterial resistance: Ampicillin, 100 μg/mL
  Growth temperature: 37°C
  Growth strain: NEB Stable
  Copy number: Unknown
Gene/Insert
  Gene/Insert name: sgRNA targeting Alb
  gRNA/shRNA sequence: AGGAGTTTACCTTCGGGGTC
  Species: M. musculus (mouse)
  Mutation: None
  Entrez Gene: Alb (a.k.a. Alb-1, Alb1, BCL001, BCL002, BPL001)
  Promoter: U6
  Cloning method: Restriction Enzyme; 5′ cloning site BbsI (destroyed during cloning); 3′ cloning site BbsI (destroyed during cloning)
  Sequencing primers: 5′ hU6-F
Terms and licenses: Academic/Nonprofit Terms; Industry Terms: Not Available to Industry
How to cite: px330-Alb-1 was a gift from Amaia Lujambio (Addgene plasmid # 162544 ; http://n2t.net/addgene:162544 ; RRID:Addgene_162544)
