[The description below was written by a language model from this plasmid's Addgene catalogue record and pLannotate feature annotations shown in this document.]
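Description:
px330-Alb-1 is an all-in-one CRISPR/Cas9 mammalian expression plasmid built on the px330 backbone. It carries a single guide RNA directed against the mouse albumin gene (Alb). The sequenced record is about 8.5 kb. The plasmid is propagated in bacteria through a high-copy ColE1/pUC-type origin and selected with ampicillin through the β-lactamase (AmpR) gene and its own promoter. An f1 phage origin is also present, along with short annotated fragments of the pBR322 bom and rop regions that appear to be backbone remnants.

The plasmid contains two expression units. In the first, the human U6 RNA polymerase III promoter drives the Alb-targeting spacer, which was inserted at BbsI sites that were destroyed during cloning. The spacer is fused to the Streptococcus pyogenes guide RNA scaffold, and a partial second scaffold annotation lies just downstream. In the second unit, a hybrid promoter composed of the CMV enhancer, the chicken β-actin promoter and a hybrid CBA/MVM intron drives S. pyogenes Cas9. The annotation software labels Cas9 as overlapping N- and C-terminal portions, but together these span one continuous coding region. That region ends in a nucleoplasmin bipartite nuclear localization signal and is followed by the bovine growth hormone polyadenylation signal. Only one AAV2 inverted terminal repeat is annotated, downstream of the poly(A) signal, so the table does not show a complete packageable AAV cassette.

Delivering this one plasmid to mouse cells supplies both nuclease and guide, allowing cleavage and disruption of the Alb locus. The stated purpose is only an sgRNA targeting Alb. The associated publication concerns cancer driver cooperation in hepatocellular carcinoma, but the record does not specify the role of this guide in that work.
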