Features (pLannotate 1.2.2; 18 found; start..end, strand, type, name):
      1..241     +  promoter       U6 promoter: RNA polymerase III promoter for human U6 snRNA
    271..346     +  misc_RNA       gRNA scaffold: guide RNA scaffold for the Streptococcus pyogenes CRISPR/Cas9 system
    353..396     +  misc_RNA       gRNA scaffold (fragment): guide RNA scaffold for the Streptococcus pyogenes CRISPR/Cas9 system
    443..728     +  enhancer       CMV enhancer: human cytomegalovirus immediate early enhancer; contains an 18-bp deletion relative to the standard CMV enhancer
    730..1007    +  promoter       chicken β-actin promoter: No description available
   1008..1235    +  intron         hybrid intron: hybrid between chicken β-actin (CBA) and minute virus of mice (MMV) introns (Gray et al., 2011)
   1373..3088    +  CDS            Cas9(N): N-terminal portion of Streptococcus pyogenes Cas9 (Zetsche et al., 2015)
   2975..5473    +  CDS            Cas9(C): C-terminal portion of Streptococcus pyogenes Cas9 (Zetsche et al., 2015)
   5474..5521    +  CDS            nucleoplasmin NLS: bipartite nuclear localization signal from nucleoplasmin
   5555..5666    +  polyA_signal   bGH poly(A) signal: bovine growth hormone polyadenylation signal
   5771..5911    +  repeat_region  AAV2 ITR: inverted terminal repeat of adeno-associated virus serotype 2 inverted
   5916..5967    -  misc_feature   bom (fragment): basis of mobility region from pBR322
   5986..6441    +  rep_origin     f1 ori (sequence partly withheld): f1 bacteriophage origin of replication; arrow indicates direction of (+) strand synthesis
   6442..6491    -  misc_feature   bom (fragment): basis of mobility region from pBR322
   6593..6628    -  CDS            rop (fragment): Rop protein, which maintains plasmids at low copy number; rop
   6723..6827    +  promoter       AmpR promoter: bla
   6828..7688    +  CDS            AmpR: β-lactamase; bla; confers resistance to ampicillin, carbenicillin, and related antibiotics
   7859..8447    +  rep_origin     ori: high-copy-number ColE1/pMB1/pBR322/pUC origin of replication
>Addgene plasmid #162544 | px330-Alb-1 | addgene full sequence | sequence record 324893 | Addgene NGS Result
GAGGGCCTATTTCCCATGATTCCTTCATATTTGCATATACGATACAAGGCTGTTAGAGAGATAATTGGAA
TTAATTTGACTGTAAACACAAAGATATTAGTACAAAATACGTGACGTAGAAAGTAATAATTTCTTGGGTA
GTTTGCAGTTTTAAAATTATGTTTTAAAATGGACTATCATATGCTTACCGTAACTTGAAAGTATTTCGAT
TTCTTGGCTTTATATATCTTGTGGAAAGGACGAAACACCGAGGAGTTTACCTTCGGGGTCGTTTTAGAGC
TAGAAATAGCAAGTTAAAATAAGGCTAGTCCGTTATCAACTTGAAAAAGTGGCACCGAGTCGGTGCTTTT
TTGTTTTAGAGCTAGAAATAGCAAGTTAAAATAAGGCTAGTCCGTTTTTAGCGCGTGCGCCAATTCTGCA
GACAAATGGCTCTAGAGGTACCCGTTACATAACTTACGGTAAATGGCCCGCCTGGCTGACCGCCCAACGA
CCCCCGCCCATTGACGTCAATAGTAACGCCAATAGGGACTTTCCATTGACGTCAATGGGTGGAGTATTTA
CGGTAAACTGCCCACTTGGCAGTACATCAAGTGTATCATATGCCAAGTACGCCCCCTATTGACGTCAATG
ACGGTAAATGGCCCGCCTGGCATTGTGCCCAGTACATGACCTTATGGGACTTTCCTACTTGGCAGTACAT
CTACGTATTAGTCATCGCTATTACCATGGTCGAGGTGAGCCCCACGTTCTGCTTCACTCTCCCCATCTCC
CCCCCCTCCCCACCCCCAATTTTGTATTTATTTATTTTTTAATTATTTTGTGCAGCGATGGGGGCGGGGG
GGGGGGGGGGGCGCGCGCCRGGSGGGGSGGGGSGGGGSGGGGGGSGGGGSGGGGSGAGGCGGAGAGGTGC
GGCGGCAGCCAATCAGAGCGGCGCGCTCCGAAAGTTTCCTTTTATGGCGAGGCGGCGGCGGCGGCGGCCC
TATAAAAAGCGAAGCGCGCGGCGGGCGGGAGTCGCTGCGCGCTGCCTTCGCCCCGTGCCCCGCTCCGCCG
CCGCCTCGCGCCGCCCGCCCCGGCTCTGACTGACCGCGTTACTCCCACAGGTGAGCGGGCGGGACGGCCC
TTCTCCTCCGGGCTGTAATTAGCTGAGCAAGAGGTAAGGGTTTAAGGGATGGTTGGTTGGTGGGGTATTA
ATGTTTAATTACCTGGAGCACCTGCCTGAAATCACTTTTTTTCAGGTTGGACCGGTGCCACCATGGACTA
TAAGGACCACGACGGAGACTACAAGGATCATGATATTGATTACAAAGACGATGACGATAAGATGGCCCCA
AAGAAGAAGCGGAAGGTCGGTATCCACGGAGTCCCAGCAGCCGACAAGAAGTACAGCATCGGCCTGGACA
TCGGCACCAACTCTGTGGGCTGGGCCGTGATCACCGACGAGTACAAGGTGCCCAGCAAGAAATTCAAGGT
GCTGGGCAACACCGACCGGCACAGCATCAAGAAGAACCTGATCGGAGCCCTGCTGTTCGACAGCGGCGAA
ACAGCCGAGGCCACCCGGCTGAAGAGAACCGCCAGAAGAAGATACACCAGACGGAAGAACCGGATCTGCT
ATCTGCAAGAGATCTTCAGCAACGAGATGGCCAAGGTGGACGACAGCTTCTTTCACAGACTGGAAGAGTC
CTTCCTGGTGGAAGAGGATAAGAAGCACGAGCGGCACCCCATCTTCGGCAACATCGTGGACGAGGTGGCC
TACCACGAGAAGTACCCCACCATCTACCACCTGAGAAAGAAACTGGTGGACAGCACCGACAAGGCCGACC
TGCGGCTGATCTATCTGGCCCTGGCCCACATGATCAAGTTCCGGGGCCACTTCCTGATCGAGGGCGACCT
GAACCCCGACAACAGCGACGTGGACAAGCTGTTCATCCAGCTGGTGCAGACCTACAACCAGCTGTTCGAG
GAAAACCCCATCAACGCCAGCGGCGTGGACGCCAAGGCCATCCTGTCTGCCAGACTGAGCAAGAGCAGAC
GGCTGGAAAATCTGATCGCCCAGCTGCCCGGCGAGAAGAAGAATGGCCTGTTCGGAAACCTGATTGCCCT
GAGCCTGGGCCTGACCCCCAACTTCAAGAGCAACTTCGACCTGGCCGAGGATGCCAAACTGCAGCTGAGC
AAGGACACCTACGACGACGACCTGGACAACCTGCTGGCCCAGATCGGCGACCAGTACGCCGACCTGTTTC
TGGCCGCCAAGAACCTGTCCGACGCCATCCTGCTGAGCGACATCCTGAGAGTGAACACCGAGATCACCAA
GGCCCCCCTGAGCGCCTCTATGATCAAGAGATACGACGAGCACCACCAGGACCTGACCCTGCTGAAAGCT
CTCGTGCGGCAGCAGCTGCCTGAGAAGTACAAAGAGATTTTCTTCGACCAGAGCAAGAACGGCTACGCCG
GCTACATTGACGGCGGAGCCAGCCAGGAAGAGTTCTACAAGTTCATCAAGCCCATCCTGGAAAAGATGGA
CGGCACCGAGGAACTGCTCGTGAAGCTGAACAGAGAGGACCTGCTGCGGAAGCAGCGGACCTTCGACAAC
GGCAGCATCCCCCACCAGATCCACCTGGGAGAGCTGCACGCCATTCTGCGGCGGCAGGAAGATTTTTACC
CATTCCTGAAGGACAACCGGGAAAAGATCGAGAAGATCCTGACCTTCCGCATCCCCTACTACGTGGGCCC
TCTGGCCAGGGGAAACAGCAGATTCGCCTGGATGACCAGAAAGAGCGAGGAAACCATCACCCCCTGGAAC
TTCGAGGAAGTGGTGGACAAGGGCGCTTCCGCCCAGAGCTTCATCGAGCGGATGACCAACTTCGATAAGA
ACCTGCCCAACGAGAAGGTGCTGCCCAAGCACAGCCTGCTGTACGAGTACTTCACCGTGTATAACGAGCT
GACCAAAGTGAAATACGTGACCGAGGGAATGAGAAAGCCCGCCTTCCTGAGCGGCGAGCAGAAAAAGGCC
ATCGTGGACCTGCTGTTCAAGACCAACCGGAAAGTGACCGTGAAGCAGCTGAAAGAGGACTACTTCAAGA
AAATCGAGTGCTTCGACTCCGTGGAAATCTCCGGCGTGGAAGATCGGTTCAACGCCTCCCTGGGCACATA
CCACGATCTGCTGAAAATTATCAAGGACAAGGACTTCCTGGACAATGAGGAAAACGAGGACATTCTGGAA
GATATCGTGCTGACCCTGACACTGTTTGAGGACAGAGAGATGATCGAGGAACGGCTGAAAACCTATGCCC
ACCTGTTCGACGACAAAGTGATGAAGCAGCTGAAGCGGCGGAGATACACCGGCTGGGGCAGGCTGAGCCG
GAAGCTGATCAACGGCATCCGGGACAAGCAGTCCGGCAAGACAATCCTGGATTTCCTGAAGTCCGACGGC
TTCGCCAACAGAAACTTCATGCAGCTGATCCACGACGACAGCCTGACCTTTAAAGAGGACATCCAGAAAG
CCCAGGTGTCCGGCCAGGGCGATAGCCTGCACGAGCACATTGCCAATCTGGCCGGCAGCCCCGCCATTAA
GAAGGGCATCCTGCAGACAGTGAAGGTGGTGGACGAGCTCGTGAAAGTGATGGGCCGGCACAAGCCCGAG
AACATCGTGATCGAAATGGCCAGAGAGAACCAGACCACCCAGAAGGGACAGAAGAACAGCCGCGAGAGAA
TGAAGCGGATCGAAGAGGGCATCAAAGAGCTGGGCAGCCAGATCCTGAAAGAACACCCCGTGGAAAACAC
CCAGCTGCAGAACGAGAAGCTGTACCTGTACTACCTGCAGAATGGGCGGGATATGTACGTGGACCAGGAA
CTGGACATCAACCGGCTGTCCGACTACGATGTGGACCATATCGTGCCTCAGAGCTTTCTGAAGGACGACT
CCATCGACAACAAGGTGCTGACCAGAAGCGACAAGAACCGGGGCAAGAGCGACAACGTGCCCTCCGAAGA
GGTCGTGAAGAAGATGAAGAACTACTGGCGGCAGCTGCTGAACGCCAAGCTGATTACCCAGAGAAAGTTC
GACAATCTGACCAAGGCCGAGAGAGGCGGCCTGAGCGAACTGGATAAGGCCGGCTTCATCAAGAGACAGC
TGGTGGAAACCCGGCAGATCACAAAGCACGTGGCACAGATCCTGGACTCCCGGATGAACACTAAGTACGA
CGAGAATGACAAGCTGATCCGGGAAGTGAAAGTGATCACCCTGAAGTCCAAGCTGGTGTCCGATTTCCGG
AAGGATTTCCAGTTTTACAAAGTGCGCGAGATCAACAACTACCACCACGCCCACGACGCCTACCTGAACG
CCGTCGTGGGAACCGCCCTGATCAAAAAGTACCCTAAGCTGGAAAGCGAGTTCGTGTACGGCGACTACAA
GGTGTACGACGTGCGGAAGATGATCGCCAAGAGCGAGCAGGAAATCGGCAAGGCTACCGCCAAGTACTTC
TTCTACAGCAACATCATGAACTTTTTCAAGACCGAGATTACCCTGGCCAACGGCGAGATCCGGAAGCGGC
CTCTGATCGAGACAAACGGCGAAACCGGGGAGATCGTGTGGGATAAGGGCCGGGATTTTGCCACCGTGCG
GAAAGTGCTGAGCATGCCCCAAGTGAATATCGTGAAAAAGACCGAGGTGCAGACAGGCGGCTTCAGCAAA
GAGTCTATCCTGCCCAAGAGGAACAGCGATAAGCTGATCGCCAGAAAGAAGGACTGGGACCCTAAGAAGT
ACGGCGGCTTCGACAGCCCCACCGTGGCCTATTCTGTGCTGGTGGTGGCCAAAGTGGAAAAGGGCAAGTC
CAAGAAACTGAAGAGTGTGAAAGAGCTGCTGGGGATCACCATCATGGAAAGAAGCAGCTTCGAGAAGAAT
CCCATCGACTTTCTGGAAGCCAAGGGCTACAAAGAAGTGAAAAAGGACCTGATCATCAAGCTGCCTAAGT
ACTCCCTGTTCGAGCTGGAAAACGGCCGGAAGAGAATGCTGGCCTCTGCCGGCGAACTGCAGAAGGGAAA
CGAACTGGCCCTGCCCTCCAAATATGTGAACTTCCTGTACCTGGCCAGCCACTATGAGAAGCTGAAGGGC
TCCCCCGAGGATAATGAGCAGAAACAGCTGTTTGTGGAACAGCACAAGCACTACCTGGACGAGATCATCG
AGCAGATCAGCGAGTTCTCCAAGAGAGTGATCCTGGCCGACGCTAATCTGGACAAAGTGCTGTCCGCCTA
CAACAAGCACCGGGATAAGCCCATCAGAGAGCAGGCCGAGAATATCATCCACCTGTTTACCCTGACCAAT
CTGGGAGCCCCTGCCGCCTTCAAGTACTTTGACACCACCATCGACCGGAAGAGGTACACCAGCACCAAAG
AGGTGCTGGACGCCACCCTGATCCACCAGAGCATCACCGGCCTGTACGAGACACGGATCGACCTGTCTCA
GCTGGGAGGCGACAAAAGGCCGGCGGCCACGAAAAAGGCCGGCCAGGCAAAAAAGAAAAAGTAAGAATTC
CTAGAGCTCGCTGATCAGCCTCGACTGTGCCTTCTAGTTGCCAGCCATCTGTTGTTTGCCCCTCCCCCGT
GCCTTCCTTGACCCTGGAAGGTGCCACTCCCACTGTCCTTTCCTAATAAAATGAGGAAATTGCATCGCAT
TGTCTGAGTAGGTGTCATTCTATTCTGGGGGGTGGGGTGGGGCAGGACAGCAAGGGGGAGGATTGGGAAG
AGAATAGCAGGCATGCTGGGGAGCGGCCGCAGGAACCCCTAGTGATGGAGTTGGCCACTCCCTCTCTGCG
CGCTCGCTCGCTCACTGAGGCCGGGCGACCAAAGGTCGCCCGACGCCCGGGCTTTGCCCGGGCGGCCTCA
GTGAGCGAGCGAGCGCGCAGCTGCCTGCAGGGGCGCCTGATGCGGTATTTTCTCCTTACGCATCTGTGCG
GTATTTCACACCGCATA
[95 nt withheld, positions 5968-6062]
T
[46 nt withheld, positions 6064-6109]
C
[141 nt withheld, positions 6111-6251]
CCTTTGACGTTGGAGTCCACGTTCTTT
[37 nt withheld, positions 6279-6315]
ACTCTATCTCGGGCTATTCTTTTGATTTATAAGGGATTTTGCCGATTTCGGTCTATTGGTTAAAAAATGA
GCTGATTTAACAAAAATTTAACGCGAATTTTAACAAAATATTAACGTTTACAATTTTATGGTGCACTCTC
AGTACAATCTGCTCTGATGCCGCATAGTTAAGCCAGCCCCGACACCCGCCAACACCCGCTGACGCGCCCT
GACGGGCTTGTCTGCTCCCGGCATCCGCTTACAGACAAGCTGTGACCGTCTCCGGGAGCTGCATGTGTCA
GAGGTTTTCACCGTCATCACCGAAACGCGCGAGACGAAAGGGCCTCGTGATACGCCTATTTTTATAGGTT
AATGTCATGATAATAATGGTTTCTTAGACGTCAGGTGGCACTTTTCGGGGAAATGTGCGCGGAACCCCTA
TTTGTTTATTTTTCTAAATACATTCAAATATGTATCCGCTCATGAGACAATAACCCTGATAAATGCTTCA
ATAATATTGAAAAAGGAAGAGTATGAGTATTCAACATTTCCGTGTCGCCCTTATTCCCTTTTTTGCGGCA
TTTTGCCTTCCTGTTTTTGCTCACCCAGAAACGCTGGTGAAAGTAAAAGATGCTGAAGATCAGTTGGGTG
CACGAGTGGGTTACATCGAACTGGATCTCAACAGCGGTAAGATCCTTGAGAGTTTTCGCCCCGAAGAACG
TTTTCCAATGATGAGCACTTTTAAAGTTCTGCTATGTGGCGCGGTATTATCCCGTATTGACGCCGGGCAA
GAGCAACTCGGTCGCCGCATACACTATTCTCAGAATGACTTGGTTGAGTACTCACCAGTCACAGAAAAGC
ATCTTACGGATGGCATGACAGTAAGAGAATTATGCAGTGCTGCCATAACCATGAGTGATAACACTGCGGC
CAACTTACTTCTGACAACGATCGGAGGACCGAAGGAGCTAACCGCTTTTTTGCACAACATGGGGGATCAT
GTAACTCGCCTTGATCGTTGGGAACCGGAGCTGAATGAAGCCATACCAAACGACGAGCGTGACACCACGA
TGCCTGTAGCAATGGCAACAACGTTGCGCAAACTATTAACTGGCGAACTACTTACTCTAGCTTCCCGGCA
ACAATTAATAGACTGGATGGAGGCGGATAAAGTTGCAGGACCACTTCTGCGCTCGGCCCTTCCGGCTGGC
TGGTTTATTGCTGATAAATCTGGAGCCGGTGAGCGTGGAAGCCGCGGTATCATTGCAGCACTGGGGCCAG
ATGGTAAGCCCTCCCGTATCGTAGTTATCTACACGACGGGGAGTCAGGCAACTATGGATGAACGAAATAG
ACAGATCGCTGAGATAGGTGCCTCACTGATTAAGCATTGGTAACTGTCAGACCAAGTTTACTCATATATA
CTTTAGATTGATTTAAAACTTCATTTTTAATTTAAAAGGATCTAGGTGAAGATCCTTTTTGATAATCTCA
TGACCAAAATCCCTTAACGTGAGTTTTCGTTCCACTGAGCGTCAGACCCCGTAGAAAAGATCAAAGGATC
TTCTTGAGATCCTTTTTTTCTGCGCGTAATCTGCTGCTTGCAAACAAAAAAACCACCGCTACCAGCGGTG
GTTTGTTTGCCGGATCAAGAGCTACCAACTCTTTTTCCGAAGGTAACTGGCTTCAGCAGAGCGCAGATAC
CAAATACTGTTCTTCTAGTGTAGCCGTAGTTAGGCCACCACTTCAAGAACTCTGTAGCACCGCCTACATA
CCTCGCTCTGCTAATCCTGTTACCAGTGGCTGCTGCCAGTGGCGATAAGTCGTGTCTTACCGGGTTGGAC
TCAAGACGATAGTTACCGGATAAGGCGCAGCGGTCGGGCTGAACGGGGGGTTCGTGCACACAGCCCAGCT
TGGAGCGAACGACCTACACCGAACTGAGATACCTACAGCGTGAGCTATGAGAAAGCGCCACGCTTCCCGA
AGGGAGAAAGGCGGACAGGTATCCGGTAAGCGGCAGGGTCGGAACAGGAGAGCGCACGAGGGAGCTTCCA
GGGGGAAACGCCTGGTATCTTTATAGTCCTGTCGGGTTTCGCCACCTCTGACTTGAGCGTCGATTTTTGT
GATGCTCGTCAGGGGGGCGGAGCCTATGGAAAAACGCCAGCAACGCGGCCTTTTTACGGTTCCTGGCCTT
TTGCTGGCCTTTTGCTCACATGT
